>Addgene plasmid #64667 | 4XCX | depositor partial sequence | sequence record 108749 | Insert DNA Sequence
AATTTTGAAGAAGTTCCCAGGGAGACGGCAATTCAGTTTAAACCTCCACTATACAGACAGCGGTACCAGT
TCGTTAAAAATTTAGTGGATCAACATGAGCCTAAGAAGGTTGCAGACCTGGGATGTGGTGATACTTCACT
CTTAAGGCTGCTAAAAGTCAATCCATGCATTGAATTGCTTGTTGGAGTAGATATTAATGAGGATAAATTA
CGATGGAGAGGGGATTCGTTAGCTCCTTTCCTGGGGGATTTTCTGAAACCTCGGGATCTGAATTTGACCA
TCACATTGTATCATGGCTCCGTTGTGGAGAGAGACTCTCGTTTGCTTGGATTTGACTTGATAACGTGTAT
TGAATTAATAGAACATTTGGATTCAGGTGATCTGGCCAGATTTCCTGAAGTGGTATTTGGGTACCTGTCT
CCATCCATGATTGTCATCAGCACACCAAACTCTGAATTCAATCCCCTGTTTCCATCAGTGACCTTAAGAG
ATTCAGATCATAAATTTGAGTGGACCAGAATGGAGTTTCAGACCTGGGCTTTATATGTGGCAAATCGCTA
TGATTACTCTGTGGAGTTTACTGGTGTCGGGGAACCACCAGCTGGAGCTGAGAATGTTGGATACTGTACC
CAGATAGGAATCTTCCGGAAAAATGGAGGAAAGGCAACAGAATCATGTCTTTCAGAGCAGCATGATCAGC
ATGTTTATAAAGCTGTTTTTACCACCTCATACCCAAGCTTACAGCAG
