>Addgene plasmid #64667 | 4XCX | addgene partial sequence | sequence record 109925 | T7 5'-TAATACGACTCACTATAGGG-3'
AGATATACCATGCATCATCATCATCATCACAGCAGCGGCAGAGAAAACTTGTATTTCCAGGGCAATTTTG
AAGAAGTTCCCAGGGAGACGGCAATTCAGTTTAAACCTCCACTATACAGACAGCGGTACCAGTTCGTTAA
AAATTTAGTGGATCAACATGAGCCTAAGAAGGTTGCAGACCTGGGATGTGGTGATACTTCACTCTTAAGG
CTGCTAAAAGTCAATCCATGCATTGAATTGCTTGTTGGAGTAGATATTAATGAGGATAAATTACGATGGA
GAGGGGATTCGTTAGCTCCTTTCCTGGGGGATTTTCTGAAACCTCGGGATCTGAATTTGACCATCACATT
GTATCATGGCTCCGTTGTGGAGAGAGACTCTCGTTTGCTTGGATTTGACTTGATAACGTGTATTGAATTA
ATAGAACATTTGGATTCAGGTGATCTGGCCAGATTTCCTGAAGTGGTATTTGGGTACCTGTCTCCATCCA
TGATTGTCATCAGCACACCAAACTCTGAATTCAATCCCCTGTTTCCATCAGTGACCTTAAGAGATTCAGA
TCATAAATTTGAGTGGACCAGAATGGAGTTTCAGACCTGGGCTTTATATGTGGCAAATCGCTATGATTAC
TCTGTGGAGTTTACTGGTGTCGGGGAACCACCAGCTGGAGCTGAGAATGTTGGATACTGTACCCAGATAG
GAATCTTCCGG
