>Addgene plasmid #64667 | 4XCX | addgene partial sequence | sequence record 112507 | T7term 5'-GCTAGTTATTGCTCAGCGG-3'
CTGCTGTAAGCTTGGGTATGAGGTGGTAAAAACAGCTTTATAAACATGCTGATCATGCTGCTCTGAAAGA
CATGATTCTGTTGCCTTTCCTCCATTTTTCCGGAAGATTCCTATCTGGGTACAGTATCCAACATTCTCAG
CTCCAGCTGGTGGTTCCCCGACACCAGTAAACTCCACAGAGTAATCATAGCGATTTGCCACATATAAAGC
CCAGGTCTGAAACTCCATTCTGGTCCACTCAAATTTATGATCTGAATCTCTTAAGGTCACTGATGGAAAC
AGGGGATTGAATTCAGAGTTTGGTGTGCTGATGACAATCATGGATGGAGACAGGTACCCAAATACCACTT
CAGGAAATCTGGCCAGATCACCTGAATCCAAATGTTCTATTAATTCAATACACGTTATCAAGTCAAATCC
AAGCAAACGAGAGTCTCTCTCCACAACGGAGCCATGATACAATGTGATGGTCAAATTCAGATCCCGAGGT
TTCAGAAAATCCCCCAGGAAAGGAGCTAACGAATCCCCTCTCCATCGTAATTTATCCTCATTAATATCTA
CTCCAACAAGCAATTCAATGCATGGATTGACTTTTAGCAGCCTTAAGAGTGAAGTATCACCACATCCCAG
GTCTGCAACCTTCTTAGGCTCATGTTGATCCACT
