[The description below was written by a language model from this plasmid's Addgene catalogue record.]
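Description:
4XCX is a bacterial expression plasmid built on the pET28-MHL backbone, carrying a human insert derived from C1orf59, the gene now designated HENMT1 (also known as HEN1). It is maintained in E. coli under kanamycin selection and is listed as high copy. The record does not name the origin of replication, and no feature table is provided, so the detailed layout of the backbone cannot be confirmed beyond the catalogue fields.

The insert is placed under a T7 promoter, so expression depends on a host that supplies T7 RNA polymerase, as is standard for pET-type vectors; the listed cloning strain serves for propagation rather than protein production. The protein is produced with an N-terminal 6xHis tag, which allows purification by immobilized metal affinity chromatography. The stated purpose is bacterial expression for structure determination, and the record explicitly cautions that the insert may not be the full open reading frame. This is consistent with structural genomics practice, in which a truncated domain or fragment is often chosen for its solubility and ability to crystallize. The exact residue boundaries are not given. The mutation field refers only to comments that are not included here, so any sequence differences from the reference gene are unspecified, and the cloning method is listed as unknown. The construct is best suited to producing recombinant HENMT1-derived protein for purification and for crystallographic or related biochemical and biophysical studies.
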