Addgene plasmid #64667: 4XCX
Purpose: Bacterial expression for structure determination; may not be full ORF
Depositing lab: Cheryl Arrowsmith. Depositing organization: University of Toronto.
Backbone
  Vector backbone: pET28-MHL
  Vector type: Bacterial Expression
Growth in bacteria
  Bacterial resistance: Kanamycin, 50 μg/mL
  Growth temperature: 37°C
  Growth strain: DH5alpha
  Copy number: High Copy
Gene/Insert
  Gene/Insert name: C1orf59:JMC096-H02:C232020 (alt name: C1ORF59)
  Species: H. sapiens (human)
  Mutation: See comments
  Entrez Gene: HENMT1 (a.k.a. C1orf59, HEN1)
  Promoter: T7
  Tag / fusion protein: 6xHis (N terminal on insert)
  Cloning method: Unknown
  Sequencing primers: 5′ T7; 3′ sacBpro-R (agtgaacggcaggtatatgtg)
Terms and licenses: Academic/Nonprofit Terms; Industry Terms: Not Available to Industry
How to cite: 4XCX was a gift from Cheryl Arrowsmith (Addgene plasmid # 64667 ; http://n2t.net/addgene:64667 ; RRID:Addgene_64667)
